>Addgene plasmid #207930 | pMP086 | addgene full sequence | sequence record 415349 | Addgene NGS Result
TAACGAATTGCTCGAGCACCTGCCGATATACTTTATCCTAGTTTGCGCGCTATATTTTGTTTTCTATCGC
GTATTAAATGTATAATTGCGGGACTCTAATCATAAAAACCCATCTCATAAATAACGTCATGCATTACATG
TTAATTATTACATGCTTAACGTAATTCAACAGAAATTATATGATAATCATCGCAAGACCGGCAACAGGAT
TCAATCTTAAGAAACTTTATTGCCAAATGTTTGAACGATCTGCTTGACTCTAGATACTCACATATGCTTG
TACAGCTCGTCCATGCCGCCGGTGGAGTGGCGGCCCTCGGCGCGTTCGTACTGTTCCACGATGGTGTAGT
CCTCGTTGTGGGAGGTGATGTCCAACTTGATGTTGACGTTGTAGGCGCCGGGCAGCTGCACGGGCTTCTT
GGCCTTGTAGGTGGTCTTGACCTCAGCGTCGTAGTGGCCGCCGTCCTTCAGCTTCAGCCTCTGCTTGATC
TCGCCCTTCAGGGCGCCGTCCTCGGGGTACATCCGCTCGGAGGAGGCCTCCCAGCCCATGGTCTTCTTCT
GCATTACGGGGCCGTCGGAGGGGAAGTTGGTGCCGCGCAGCTTCACCTTGTAGATGAACTCGCCGTCCTG
CAGGGAGGAGTCCTGGGTCACGGTCACCACGCCGCCGTCCTCGAAGTTCATCACGCGCTCCCACTTGAAG
CCCTCGGGGAAGGACAGCTTCAAGTAGTCGGGGATGTCGGCGGGGTGCTTCACGTAGGCCTTGGAGCCGT
ACATGAACTGAGGGGACAGGATGTCCCAGGCGAAGGGCAGGGGGCCACCCTTGGTCACCTTCAGCTTGGC
GGTCTGGGTGCCCTCGTAGGGGCGGCCCTCGCCCTCGCCCTCGATCTCGAACTCGTGGCCGTTCACGGAG
CCCTCCATGTGCACCTTGAAGCGCATGAACTCCTTGATGATGGCCATGTTATCCTCCTCGCCCTTGCTCA
ACATAGTAGTGTGCTGGCCACCACGAGTACGGTCACGGTCATGTTCCCCACCAGTATGTTGCTGTCCGTA
GTACTGAGCTCTGTCTTTCAGATCCTGAGCTTTGCTTCCCAACTTCATCCTTGCACTGTCCAACTTGTCT
GATCCCTGTGGGTGCTCTCCCGTTGCGTACCTATTCACAATCAATAGGTATCATACCAAGCATTTTACCT
ATATAGATGATATACACAGACACATTCAAGCTAGCTAGGTCAAATTTCGTATTTAGTTAACCAAATGTTC
CCTAGAATTTGCAATTTCTTATTGTTACATTTGTTATTCGACCAAAAAAATTGATCCAAAGCTACTGGCT
CAACACATGCATGCACATATTGCACAAAATTATGAAGTAAGATGATAAATGTGTGCTTACTTGTAAATCC
AAGAGAAAACGGTTATAGCGGCAATGCCAAACCCTCCAGAGGAAAGAAAACCGGTGATGAGGAGTGCAAC
TGTGATGAGAGCCGGGACAAGGATTGGGCTGAAGATAACGAGCAGAGGTGTTGCAACAGTCAAAGCTATG
ACAGTTCCAACAAGGGTAAGGCTGGAGAGAACAAGGAGGGAACCACCAGCTGTGACAGCAGTTGCAGCTT
TAGCAATCTGCCTAGACTTGGAGTAGTCAGATCCTCGTCCGGACATCTGGTACTGATCTCGATCTCGGCC
CATCATCGGGTACTGGTCCCTGCCGATGATATCGTGATGGGTTCCTCTAGCTGTATCCGCCATTTTTTTG
TTCTTGTTTACTAGAGAGAATGAGATTTTGAATGAGAGATTGATCAAAAAGATGTGTATATATTTTGGAA
GAGGTAGGAGTGTTTGTTAGATATATTAAGAAAGGAGACGAGAAGTCACGTGTCAATGGAGACATCATGC
AATTGTAGGCCACGTGTTAATGGCGTCACCATGCAGCCGCTGCATGTGTTAACGAGAGGAGTCTATTCAA
AGACACGTTTGTTTTTTGCCTAGCTCAGAATGTGGCGTTGGCATCGAACCGAAACATAAAACGCAAAACG
AACCTTTGGGCTCGTCAGTATGGGTTTGGGCCTTCAATAGATTCCTTCTATACGGCCCACATATCCACTA
TTGGCAACAAAATTAGAAAAATTTAGGATTTAGTTTTAAAATTTGTTCCGCGACATTCTAGAACAATGAA
GAAAATGGATACAAATAATAAATCTATCTGCCTCTTAAAAGTTCCAAATTTCACCACGTCACTGCTTTGA
TAATGCAGGTCCTCGTCGTCTCTCCTCCGCTCATCGCCGCCGCATCTCTCTCTAAACCTCTCAATTCTCT
CTCTAAAGCCGCACTCTCTTTCTCCAGAGCCAAACCCATTTGTCCTTTCCCTCAAACCTCTCGACGACCA
ATCTCCGTATACAAATCCCCAATGAACAACCTTTTCAACAGACTCGGATTCGGGTCTGGTCCTCAAGCCC
AAGCTGACCCATCTTCCGCCGCAATCGCCCAAGGACCCGACGATGATGTTCCGTCTTCAGGTCAGCAATT
CGCGCAATTTGGCGCCGGTTGTTTCTGGGGAGTGGAGCTAGCTTACCAGAGAGTTCCTGGTGTGACCAAG
ACCGAGGTTGGGTATAGCCATGGCATCGTGCACAATCCGAGTTACGAGGATGTCTGTACTGGCACTACGG
GACATAACGAGGTTGTTAGAGTTCAGTATGATCCCAAAGAGTGTAGCTTTGAGAGCTTGCTTGATGTTTT
CTGGAATCGTCATGATCCAACCACCTTGAATCGTCAGGTGATTGATTGCTTTAACCCTAAAAATCTAGAC
GTTATCAGTATCAGATCGTAATTTGAATCAATAGAGAGCTCTATGTGTGTTCTGCATTTGGGGCTGAATT
GTTTATTAGATAACAACGACTAGATTCACCTGTTTAGACGAACTCTCTGTCCCTTAGTCTTTAGTTCTAC
ATACATTTGGTAGTCTCAAGTAACTATTGGCTAAGTTGTTATGAGCTAGTTAGAATCTCAGGCCTTGTTG
ATATGAGGATTCGTGTTTGATTATGTGGAAGTGACATTGCCATTTCCATTTTCGTATGCGATCTTGTACT
TGAGTCTGTTCTTGTTCATGTTACTATACCTACATACACTTGAAGTAGTGAATTCCTTATCTTTAATCAT
ATTCCATAGTCCATACCATAGCACATACAGTAGTTATATGCTGCAGAAGAGATCCAACAAAACATTCACA
ATGGATTATAGAAACATTTGTTTATTCATTATAATGAGATCTTACATTCATTTAATATTAGAAAAAGCCA
CAAATTCATAACACAACAAGCCAAGAAAAAAACACAAACTTAAGCACACAAGCTATTTATTTGACACACC
AAATATTTCATCTTCATCTTCATATGAGCTCGCAGCTACTTGTACAGCTCGTCCATGCCGAGAGTGATCC
CGGCGGCGGTCACGAACTCCAGCAGGACCATGTGATCGCGCTTCTCGTTGGGGTCTTTGCTCAGCTTGGA
CTGGTAGCTCAGGTAGTGGTTGTCGGGCAGCAGCACGGGGCCGTCGCCGATGGGGGTGTTCTGCTGGTAG
TGGTCGGCGAGCTGCACGCCGCCGTCCTCGATGTTGTGGCGGATCTTGAAGTTGGCCTTGATGCCGTTCT
TCTGCTTGTCGGCGGTGATATAGACGTTGTGGCTGTTGTAGTTGTACTCCAGCTTGTGCCCCAGGATGTT
GCCGTCCTCCTTGAAGTCGATGCCCTTCAGCTCGATGCGGTTCACCAGGGTGTCGCCCTCGAACTTCACC
TCGGCGCGGGTCTTGTAGTTGCCGTCGTCCTTGAAGAAGATGGTGCGCTCCTGGACGTAGCCTTCGGGCA
TGGCGGACTTGAAGAAGTCGTGCTGCTTCATGTGGTCGGGGTAGCGGGCGAAGCACTGCAGGCCGTAGCC
CAGGGTGGTCACGAGGGTGGGCCAGGGCACGGGCAGCTTGCCGGTGGTGCAGATCAGCTTCAGGGTCAGC
TTGCCGTAGGTGGCATCGCCCTCGCCCTCGCCGGACACGCTGAACTTGTGGCCGTTTACGTCGCCGTCCA
GCTCGACCAGGATGGGCACCACCCCGGTGAACAGCTCCTCGCCCTTGCTCACCATGGATCCGCCTCCACC
ACTAGTGCCACCGCTGCCACCGCTAGCACCTGAACTCTTGCTCTTGAAAGGAATCGCTCTGATGACAATC
TGGTGATATAGTGCTGCTAGAGCTGCTCCAATGAATGGTCCAACCCAGAAAATCCAATGGTCATCCCAAG
AGTGGTCCTTGTTGTAGATAATTGCGGCTCCAAGACTTCTAGCTGGGTTGATTCCGGTCCCGGTGATCGG
TATTGTTGCCAAGTGTACCAAGAACACTGCAAATCCGATTGGGAGCGGCGCCAAAATCGGGACGTGTGAG
TCACGGGCGCTTCTCTTGGCGTCGGTGGCGGAGAAGACAGTGTAGACGAGAACGAATGTTCCGATGATTT
CAGCACCAAGGCCAGAACCTTTGGTGTAGCCATGAGCAACGGTGTTAGCACCACCACCGAGAGTCTGGTA
CGGCGTTGGCTGGAAACCTTTGACGACTCCGGCACCACAGATGGCTCCAAGGCATTGCATAATCATGTAG
AACACTGCTCTGGTCAGAGATAACTTCCGAGCCAAGAACAGACCGAATGTTACAGCAGGGTTGATGTGTC
CACCTGAAATTCCAGCAGTACAGTAGACAAGAGCAAAGATCATGCCACCAAAAGCCCACGCGATACCTTG
GATTCCAACAGAAGCACACATGTTTGGTGCTCTCTTAACTCCCATTACAGTCAAAACAGTGATGTAGAGA
AACAAGAAAGTAGCGATAAACTCAGCTATTCCGGCTCTGTAGAAAGACCATGAGCTGAGCTCGCCGGGCT
CGAACAGTGGCGCAGGAGGTGGCTCTTTGTAGTCCTTGTCGGTGGACTGAGCCGATGTACCGATGGGTTG
CCTCTCCGGGAACTTGTTAGCTCCCACTCGTACATCTTCTTCTTTGCCTTCCATTGTTGAGCCTGTTGGT
ACCAGTCGACTGAATACTGTTTGTTAATCAGAAAAACTCAGATTAATCTACAAATTCGATCGCACAAACT
AGAAACTAACACCAGATCTAGATAGAAATCACAAATCGAAGAGTAATTATTCGACAAAACTCAAATTATT
TGAACAAATCGGATGATATCTATGAAACCCTAATCGAGAATTAAGATGATATCTAACGATCAAACCCAGA
AAATCGTCTTCGATCTAAGATTAACAGAATCTAAACCAAAGAACATATACGAAATTGGGATCGAACGAAA
ACAAAATCGAAGATTTTGAGAGAATAAGGAACACAGAAATTTACCTTGATCACGGTAGAGAGAATTGAGA
GAAAGTTTTTAAGATTTTGAGAAATTGAAATCTGAATTGTGAAGAAGAAGAGCTCTTTGGGTATTGTTTT
ATAGAAGAAGAAGAAGAAAAGACGAGGACGACTAGGTCACGAGAAAGCTAAGGCGGTGAAGCAATAGCTA
ATAATAAAATGACACGTGTATTGAGCGTTGTTTACACGCAAAGTTGTTTTTGGCTAATTGCCTTATTTTT
AGGTTGAGGAAAAGTATTTGTGCTTTGAGTTGATAAACACGACTCGTGTGTGCCGGCTGCAACCACTTTG
ACGCCGTTTATTACTGACTCGTCGAGGTTGACTGTAGCAGGTGCCATGGTAATTCTGACAGGATATATTG
GCGGGTAAACCTAAGAGAAAAGAGCGTTTATTAGAATAATCGGATATTTAAAAGGGCGTGAAAAGGTTTA
TCCGTTCGTCCATTTGTATGTGCATGCCAACCACAGGGTTCCCCTCGGGATCAAAGTACTTTGATCCAAC
CCCTCCGCTGCTATAGTGCAGTCGGCTTCTGACGTTCAGTGCAGCCGTCATCTGAAAACGACATGTCGCA
CAAGTCCTAAGTTACGCGACAGGCTGCCGCCCTGCCCTTTTCCTGGCGTTTTCTTGTCGCGTGTTTTAGT
CGCATAAAGTAGAATACTTGCGACTAGAACCGGAGACATTACGCCATGAACAAGAGCGCCGCCGCTGGCC
TGCTGGGCTATGCCCGCGTCAGCACCGACGACCAGGACTTGACCAACCAACGGGCCGAACTGCACGCGGC
CGGCTGCACCAAGCTGTTTTCCGAGAAGATCACCGGCACCAGGCGCGACCGCCCGGAGCTGGCCAGGATG
CTTGACCACCTACGCCCTGGCGACGTTGTGACAGTGACCAGGCTAGACCGCCTGGCCCGCAGCACCCGCG
ACCTACTGGACATTGCCGAGCGCATCCAGGAGGCCGGCGCGGGCCTGCGTAGCCTGGCAGAGCCGTGGGC
CGACACCACCACGCCGGCCGGCCGCATGGTGTTGACCGTGTTCGCCGGCATTGCCGAGTTCGAGCGTTCC
CTAATCATCGACCGCACCCGGAGCGGGCGCGAGGCCGCCAAGGCCCGAGGCGTGAAGTTTGGCCCCCGCC
CTACCCTCACCCCGGCACAGATCGCGCACGCCCGCGAGCTGATCGACCAGGAAGGCCGCACCGTGAAAGA
GGCGGCTGCACTGCTTGGCGTGCATCGCTCGACCCTGTACCGCGCACTTGAGCGCAGCGAGGAAGTGACG
CCCACCGAGGCCAGGCGGCGCGGTGCCTTCCGTGAGGACGCATTGACCGAGGCCGACGCCCTGGCGGCCG
CCGAGAATGAACGCCAAGAGGAACAAGCATGAAACCGCACCAGGACGGCCAGGACGAACCGTTTTTCATT
ACCGAAGAGATCGAGGCGGAGATGATCGCGGCCGGGTACGTGTTCGAGCCGCCCGCGCACCTCTCAACCG
TGCGGCTGCATGAAATCCTGGCCGGTTTGTCTGATGCCAAGCTGGCGGCCTGGCCGGCCAGCTTGGCCGC
TGAAGAAACCGAGCGCCGCCGTCTAAAAAGGTGATGTGTATTTGAGTAAAACAGCTTGCGTCATGCGGTC
GCTGCGTATATGATGCGATGAGTAAATAAACAAATACGCAAGGGGAACGCATGAAGGTTATCGCTGTACT
TAACCAGAAAGGCGGGTCAGGCAAGACGACCATCGCAACCCATCTAGCCCGCGCCCTGCAACTCGCCGGG
GCCGATGTTCTGTTAGTCGATTCCGATCCCCAGGGCAGTGCCCGCGATTGGGCGGCCGTGCGGGAAGATC
AACCGCTAACCGTTGTCGGCATCGACCGCCCGACGATTGACCGCGACGTGAAGGCCATCGGCCGGCGCGA
CTTCGTAGTGATCGACGGAGCGCCCCAGGCGGCGGACTTGGCTGTGTCCGCGATCAAGGCAGCCGACTTC
GTGCTGATTCCGGTGCAGCCAAGCCCTTACGACATATGGGCCACCGCCGACCTGGTGGAGCTGGTTAAGC
AGCGCATTGAGGTCACGGATGGAAGGCTACAAGCGGCCTTTGTCGTGTCGCGGGCGATCAAAGGCACGCG
CATCGGCGGTGAGGTTGCCGAGGCGCTGGCCGGGTACGAGCTGCCCATTCTTGAGTCCCGTATCACGCAG
CGCGTGAGCTACCCAGGCACTGCCGCCGCCGGCACAACCGTTCTTGAATCAGAACCCGAGGGCGACGCTG
CCCGCGAGGTCCAGGCGCTGGCCGCTGAAATTAAATCAAAACTCATTTGAGTTAATGAGGTAAAGAGAAA
ATGAGCAAAAGCACAAACACGCTAAGTGCCGGCCGTCCGAGCGCACGCAGCAGCAAGGCTGCAACGTTGG
CCAGCCTGGCAGACACGCCAGCCATGAAGCGGGTCAACTTTCAGTTGCCGGCGGAGGATCACACCAAGCT
GAAGATGTACGCGGTACGCCAAGGCAAGACCATTACCGAGCTGCTATCTGAATACATCGCGCAGCTACCA
GAGTAAATGAGCAAATGAATAAATGAGTAGATGAATTTTAGCGGCTAAAGGAGGCGGCATGGAAAATCAA
GAACAACCAGGCACCGACGCCGTGGAATGCCCCATGTGTGGAGGAACGGGCGGTTGGCCAGGCGTAAGCG
GCTGGGTTGCCTGCCGGCCCTGCAATGGCACTGGAACCCCCAAGCCCGAGGAATCGGCGTGAGCGGTCGC
AAACCATCCGGCCCGGTACAAATCGGCGCGGCGCTGGGTGATGACCTGGTGGAGAAGTTGAAGGCCGCGC
AGGCCGCCCAGCGGCAACGCATCGAGGCAGAAGCACGCCCCGGTGAATCGTGGCAAGCGGCCGCTGATCG
AATCCGCAAAGAATCCCGGCAACCGCCGGCAGCCGGTGCGCCGTCGATTAGGAAGCCGCCCAAGGGCGAC
GAGCAACCAGATTTTTTCGTTCCGATGCTCTATGACGTGGGCACCCGCGATAGTCGCAGCATCATGGACG
TGGCCGTTTTCCGTCTGTCGAAGCGTGACCGACGAGCTGGCGAGGTGATCCGCTACGAGCTTCCAGACGG
GCACGTAGAGGTTTCCGCAGGGCCGGCCGGCATGGCCAGTGTGTGGGATTACGACCTGGTACTGATGGCG
GTTTCCCATCTAACCGAATCCATGAACCGATACCGGGAAGGGAAGGGAGACAAGCCCGGCCGCGTGTTCC
GTCCACACGTTGCGGACGTACTCAAGTTCTGCCGGCGAGCCGATGGCGGAAAGCAGAAAGACGACCTGGT
AGAAACCTGCATTCGGTTAAACACCACGCACGTTGCCATGCAGCGTACGAAGAAGGCCAAGAACGGCCGC
CTGGTGACGGTATCCGAGGGTGAAGCCTTGATTAGCCGCTACAAGATCGTAAAGAGCGAAACCGGGCGGC
CGGAGTACATCGAGATCGAGCTAGCTGATTGGATGTACCGCGAGATCACAGAAGGCAAGAACCCGGACGT
GCTGACGGTTCACCCCGATTACTTTTTGATCGATCCCGGCATCGGCCGTTTTCTCTACCGCCTGGCACGC
CGCGCCGCAGGCAAGGCAGAAGCCAGATGGTTGTTCAAGACGATCTACGAACGCAGTGGCAGCGCCGGAG
AGTTCAAGAAGTTCTGTTTCACCGTGCGCAAGCTGATCGGGTCAAATGACCTGCCGGAGTACGATTTGAA
GGAGGAGGCGGGGCAGGCTGGCCCGATCCTAGTCATGCGCTACCGCAACCTGATCGAGGGCGAAGCATCC
GCCGGTTCCTAATGTACGGAGCAGATGCTAGGGCAAATTGCCCTAGCAGGGGAAAAAGGTCGAAAAGGAC
TCTTTCCTGTGGATAGCACGTACATTGGGAACCCAAAGCCGTACATTGGGAACCGGAACCCGTACATTGG
GAACCCAAAGCCGTACATTGGGAACCGGTCACACATGTAAGTGACTGATATAAAAGAGAAAAAAGGCGAT
TTTTCCGCCTAAAACTCTTTAAAACTTATTAAAACTCTTAAAACCCGCCTGGCCTGTGCATAACTGTCTG
GCCAGCGCACAGCCGAAGAGCTGCAAAAAGCGCCTACCCTTCGGTCGCTGCGCTCCCTACGCCCCGCCGC
TTCGCGTCGGCCTATCGCGGCCGCTGGCCGCTCAAAAATGGCTGGCCTACGGCCAGGCAATCTACCAGGG
CGCGGACAAGCCGCGCCGTCGCCACTCGACCGCCGGCGCCCACATCAAGGCACCCTGCCTCGCGCGTTTC
GGTGATGACGGTGAAAACCTCTGACACATGCAGCTCCCGGTGACGGTCACAGCTTGTCTGTAAGCGGATG
CCGGGAGCAGACAAGCCCGTCAGGGCGCGTCAGCGGGTGTTGGCGGGTGTCGGGGCGCAGCCATGACCCA
GTCACGTAGCGATAGCGGAGTGTATACTGGCTTAACTATGCGGCATCAGAGCAGATTGTACTGAGAGTGC
ACCATATGCGGTGTGAAATACCGCACAGATGCGTAAGGAGAAAATACCGCATCAGGCGCTCTTCCGCTTC
CTCGCTCACTGACTCGCTGCGCTCGGTCGTTCGGCTGCGGCGAGCGGTATCAGCTCACTCAAAGGCGGTA
ATACGGTTATCCACAGAATCAGGGGATAACGCAGGAAAGAACATGTGAGCAAAAGGCCAGCAAAAGGCCA
GGAACCGTAAAAAGGCCGCGTTGCTGGCGTTTTTCCATAGGCTCCGCCCCCCTGACGAGCATCACAAAAA
TCGACGCTCAAGTCAGAGGTGGCGAAACCCGACAGGACTATAAAGATACCAGGCGTTTCCCCCTGGAAGC
TCCCTCGTGCGCTCTCCTGTTCCGACCCTGCCGCTTACCGGATACCTGTCCGCCTTTCTCCCTTCGGGAA
GCGTGGCGCTTTCTCATAGCTCACGCTGTAGGTATCTCAGTTCGGTGTAGGTCGTTCGCTCCAAGCTGGG
CTGTGTGCACGAACCCCCCGTTCAGCCCGACCGCTGCGCCTTATCCGGTAACTATCGTCTTGAGTCCAAC
CCGGTAAGACACGACTTATCGCCACTGGCAGCAGCCACTGGTAACAGGATTAGCAGAGCGAGGTATGTAG
GCGGTGCTACAGAGTTCTTGAAGTGGTGGCCTAACTACGGCTACACTAGAAGGACAGTATTTGGTATCTG
CGCTCTGCTGAAGCCAGTTACCTTCGGAAAAAGAGTTGGTAGCTCTTGATCCGGCAAACAAACCACCGCT
GGTAGCGGTGGTTTTTTTGTTTGCAAGCAGCAGATTACGCGCAGAAAAAAAGGATCTCAAGAAGATCCTT
TGATCTTTTCTACGGGGTCTGACGCTCAGTGGAACGAAAACTCACGTTAAGGGATTTTGGTCATGCATTC
TAGGTGATTAGAAAAACTCATCGAGCATCAAATGAAACTGCAATTTATTCATATCAGGATTATCAATACC
ATATTTTTGAAAAAGCCGTTTCTGTAATGAAGGAGAAAACTCACCGAGGCAGTTCCATAGGATGGCAAGA
TCCTGGTATCGGTCTGCGATTCCGACTCGTCCAACATCAATACAACCTATTAATTTCCCCTCGTCAAAAA
TAAGGTTATCAAGTGAGAAATCACCATGAGTGACGACTGAATCCGGTGAGAATGGCAAAAGTTTATGCAT
TTCTTTCCAGACTTGTTCAACAGGCCAGCCATTACGCTCGTCATCAAAATCACTCGCATCAACCAAACCG
TTATTCATTCGTGATTGCGCCTGAGCGAGTCGAAATACGCGATCGCTGTTAAAAGGACAATTACAAACAG
GAATCGAATGCAACCGGCGCAGGAACACTGCCAGCGCATCAACAATATTTTCACCTGAATCAGGATATTC
TTCTAATACCTGGAATGCTGTTTTCCCTGGGATCGCAGTGGTGAGTAACCATGCATCATCAGGAGTACGG
ATAAAATGCTTGATGGTCGGAAGAGGCATAAATTCCGTCAGCCAGTTTAGTCTGACCATCTCATCTGTAA
CATCATTGGCAACGCTACCTTTGCCATGTTTCAGAAACAACTCTGGCGCATCGGGCTTCCCATACAATCG
GTAGATTGTCGCACCTGATTGCCCGACATTATCGCGAGCCCATTTATACCCATATAAATCAGCATCCATG
TTGGAATTTAATCGCGGCCTTGAGCAAGACGTTTCCCGTTGAATATGGCTCATAACAGAACTTATTATTT
CCTTCCTCTTTTCTACAGTATTTAAAGATACCCCAAGAAGCTAATTATAACAAGACGAACTCCAATTCAC
TGTTCCTTGCATTCTAAAACCTTAAATACCAGAAAACAGCTTTTTCAAAGTTGTTTTCAAAGTTGGCGTA
TAACATAGTATCGACGGAGCCGATTTTGAAACCGCGGTGATCACAGGCAGCAACGCTCTGTCATCGTTAC
AATCAACATGCTACCCTCCGCGAGATCATCCGTGTTTCAAACCCGGCAGCTTAGTTGCCGTTCTTCCGAA
TAGCATCGGTAACATGAGCAAAGTCTGCCGCCTTACAACGGCTCTCCCGCTGACGCCGTCCCGGACTGAT
GGGCTGCCTGTATCGAGTGGTGATTTTGTGCCGAGCTGCCGGTCGGGGAGCTGTTGGCTGGCTGGTGGCA
GGATATATTGTGGTGTAAACA
Features (pLannotate 1.2.2; 17 found; start..end, strand, type, name):
     32..250     -  terminator     NOS terminator (fragment): nopaline synthase terminator and poly(A) signal
    277..984     -  CDS            mCherry: mCherry is a basic (constitutively fluorescent) red fluorescent protein published in 2004, derived from Discosoma sp.. It is reported to be a very rapidly-maturing monomer with low acid sensitivity.
    985..1701    -  CDS            OLEO2_BRANA: Experimental evidence at protein level: Swiss-Prot protein existence level 1. May have a structural role to stabilize the lipid body during desiccation of the seed by preventing coalescence of the oil. Probably interacts with both lipid and phospholipid moieties of lipid bodies. May also provide recognition signals for specific lipase anchorage in lipolysis during seedling growth. From Brassica napus (Rape).
   2243..2767    +  CDS            MSR4 (fragment): MSRA4_ARATH - Also known as PMSR, PMSR4. Experimental evidence at protein level: Swiss-Prot protein existence level 1. Catalyzes the reduction of methionine sulfoxide (MetSO) to methionine in proteins. Plays a protective role against oxidative stress by restoring activity to proteins that have been inactivated by methionine oxidation. Prevents the methionine sulfoxidation of the heat shock protein HSP21 and its subsequent inactivation. MSRA family specifically reduces the MetSO S-enantiomer. From Arabidopsis thaliana (Mouse-ear cress).
   3136..3384    -  terminator     HSP terminator: efficient transcription terminator from the Arabidopsis thaliana heat shock protein 18.2 gene (Nagaya et al., 2010)
   3399..4115    -  CDS            mVenus: mVenus is a basic (constitutively fluorescent) yellow fluorescent protein published in 2006, derived from Aequorea victoria. It is reported to be a rapidly-maturing monomer with moderate acid sensitivity.
   4164..5024    -  CDS            PIP1.4: PIP14_ARATH - Also known as TMPC. Experimental evidence at protein level: Swiss-Prot protein existence level 1. Aquaporins facilitate the transport of water and small neutral solutes across cell membranes. From Arabidopsis thaliana (Mouse-ear cress).
   5726..5750    +  misc_feature   RB T-DNA repeat: right border repeat from nopaline C58 T-DNA
   6090..6491    +  CDS            Y4CG_SINFN (fragment): Protein inferred from homology: Swiss-Prot protein existence level 3. From Sinorhizobium fredii (strain NBRC 101917 / NGR234).
   7051..7680    +  CDS            pVS1 StaA: stability protein from the Pseudomonas plasmid pVS1 (Heeb et al., 2000)
   8109..9182    +  CDS            pVS1 RepA: replication protein from the Pseudomonas plasmid pVS1 (Heeb et al., 2000)
   9248..9442    +  rep_origin     pVS1 oriV: origin of replication for the Pseudomonas plasmid pVS1 (Heeb et al., 2000)
   9645..9684    +  CDS            rop (fragment): Rop protein, which maintains plasmids at low copy number; rop
   9786..9926    +  misc_feature   bom: basis of mobility region from pBR322
  10112..10700   -  rep_origin     ori: high-copy-number ColE1/pMB1/pBR322/pUC origin of replication
  10788..11603   -  CDS            KanR: aminoglycoside phosphotransferase; aph(3')-Ia; confers resistance to kanamycin in bacteria or G418 (Geneticin®) in eukaryotes
  12036..12060   +  misc_feature   LB T-DNA repeat: left border repeat from nopaline C58 T-DNA
