[The description below was written by a language model from this plasmid's Addgene catalogue record and pLannotate feature annotations shown in this document.]
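Description:
pMP086 is a pCAMBIA-based binary T-DNA vector for plant expression, part of the GreenGate 2.0 toolkit, and is catalogued as an empty backbone even though it already carries a finished plasma membrane marker. It is propagated in E. coli through a high-copy ColE1/pMB1-type origin with the pBR322 bom site. The pVS1 oriV, together with the RepA replication and StaA stability proteins, supports maintenance in Agrobacterium. Bacterial selection is by kanamycin through an aph(3')-Ia gene located outside the T-DNA. Nopaline-type left and right border repeats delimit the region that would be transferred into the plant genome.

Between the borders sit two transcription units. The first fuses the Arabidopsis aquaporin PIP1;4 at its C-terminus to the yellow fluorescent protein mVenus and ends in the efficient Arabidopsis HSP18.2 terminator. According to the catalogue purpose it is driven by the UBQ10 promoter, although that promoter was not annotated in the feature table. Because PIP1;4 is an integral membrane protein, the fusion labels the plasma membrane. The second unit is the FastRed seed selection cassette, an oleosin coding sequence (matched to a Brassica napus oleosin) fused to mCherry and followed by a NOS terminator. It makes transgenic seeds fluoresce red so they can be picked visually without antibiotic or herbicide selection. Its promoter is not annotated, and the partial match to an Arabidopsis MSR4 gene in the region between the two units probably reflects genomic sequence carried along with regulatory DNA.

The stated use is "braiding", the toolkit's approach to stacking several transcriptional units in one T-DNA. pMP086 thus serves as a premade destination into which further units can be added alongside the membrane marker. The record does not show the cloning sites used for this.
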