Addgene plasmid #207930: pMP086
Purpose: (Empty Backbone) Premade plasma membrane marker, pUBQ10:PiP1;4:mVenus:tHSP18.2M:FastRed, for braiding
Depositing lab: Alexis Maizel. Depositing organization: Universitaet Heidelberg. Publication: GreenGate 2.0: Backwards compatible addons for assembly of complex transcriptional units and their stacking with GreenGate. Piepers M, Erbstein K, Reyes-Hernandez J, Song C, Tessi T, Petrasiunaite V, Faerber N, Distel K, Maizel A. PLoS One. 2023 Sep 8;18(9):e0290097. doi: 10.1371/journal.pone.0290097. eCollection 2023. PubMed 37682951.
Backbone
  Vector backbone: pCAMBIA
  Vector type: Plant Expression
Growth in bacteria
  Bacterial resistance: Kanamycin, 50 μg/mL
  Growth temperature: 37°C
  Growth strain: DH5alpha
  Copy number: High Copy
Gene/Insert
  Gene/Insert name: None
Terms and licenses: Academic/Nonprofit Terms; Industry Terms: Not Available to Industry
How to cite: pMP086 was a gift from Alexis Maizel (Addgene plasmid # 207930 ; http://n2t.net/addgene:207930 ; RRID:Addgene_207930)
